>Addgene plasmid #77927 | PKN2 gRNA (BRDN0001149537) | addgene full sequence | sequence record 188668 | Addgene Assembled Sequence
CCCGGGTGCAAAGATGGATAAAGTTTTAAACAGAGAGGAATCTTTGCAGCTAATGGACCTTCTAGGTCTT
GAAAGGAGTGGGAATTGGCTCCGGTGCCCGTCAGTGGGCAGAGCGCACATCGCCCACAGTCCCCGAGAAG
TTGGGGGGAGGGGTCGGCAATTGATCCGGTGCCTAGAGAAGGTGGCGCGGGGTAAACTGGGAAAGTGATG
TCGTGTACTGGCTCCGCCTTTTTCCCGAGGGTGGGGGAGAACCGTATATAAGTGCAGTAGTCGCCGTGAA
CGTTCTTTTTCGCAACGGGTTTGCCGCCAGAACACAGGTAAGTGCCGTGTGTGGTTCCCGCGGGCCTGGC
CTCTTTACGGGTTATGGCCCTTGCGTGCCTTGAATTACTTCCACCTGGCTGCAGTACGTGATTCTTGATC
CCGAGCTTCGGGTTGGAAGTGGGTGGGAGAGTTCGAGGCCTTGCGCTTAAGGAGCCCCTTCGCCTCGTGC
TTGAGTTGAGGCCTGGCCTGGGCGCTGGGGCCGCCGCGTGCGAATCTGGTGGCACCTTCGCGCCTGTCTC
GCTGCTTTCGATAAGTCTCTAGCCATTTAAAATTTTTGATGACCTGCTGCGACGCTTTTTTTCTGGCAAG
ATAGTCTTGTAAATGCGGGCCAAGATCTGCACACTGGTATTTCGGTTTTTGGGGCCGCGGGCGGCGACGG
GGCCCGTGCGTCCCAGCGCACATGTTCGGCGAGGCGGGGCCTGCGAGCGCGGCCACCGAGAATCGGACGG
GGGTAGTCTCAAGCTGGCCGGCCTGCTCTGGTGCCTGGCCTCGCGCCGCCGTGTATCGCCCCGCCCTGGG
CGGCAAGGCTGGCCCGGTCGGCACCAGTTGCGTGAGCGGAAAGATGGCCGCTTCCCGGCCCTGCTGCAGG
GAGCTCAAAATGGAGGACGCGGCGCTCGGGAGAGCGGGCGGGTGAGTCACCCACACAAAGGAAAAGGGCC
TTTCCGTCCTCAGCCGTCGCTTCATGTGACTCCACGGAGTACCGGGCGCCGTCCAGGCACCTCGATTAGT
TCTCGAGCTTTTGGAGTACGTCGTCTTTAGGTTGGGGGGAGGGGTTTTATGCGATGGAGTTTCCCCACAC
TGAGTGGGTGGAGACTGAAGTTAGGCCAGCTTGGCACTTGATGTAATTCTCCTTGGAATTTGCCCTTTTT
GAGTTTGGATCTTGGTTCATTCTCAAGCCTCAGACAGTGGTTCAAAGTTTTTTTCTTCCATTTCAGGTGT
CGTGACGTACGGCCACCATGACCGAGTACAAGCCCACGGTGCGCCTCGCCACCCGCGACGACGTCCCCAG
GGCCGTACGCACCCTCGCCGCCGCGTTCGCCGACTACCCCGCCACGCGCCACACCGTCGATCCGGACCGC
CACATCGAGCGGGTCACCGAGCTGCAAGAACTCTTCCTCACGCGCGTCGGGCTCGACATCGGCAAGGTGT
GGGTCGCGGACGACGGCGCCGCCGTGGCGGTCTGGACCACGCCGGAGAGCGTCGAAGCGGGGGCGGTGTT
CGCCGAGATCGGCCCGCGCATGGCCGAGTTGAGCGGTTCCCGGCTGGCCGCGCAGCAACAGATGGAAGGC
CTCCTGGCGCCGCACCGGCCCAAGGAGCCCGCGTGGTTCCTGGCCACCGTCGGAGTCTCGCCCGACCACC
AGGGCAAGGGTCTGGGCAGCGCCGTCGTGCTCCCCGGAGTGGAGGCGGCCGAGCGCGCCGGGGTGCCCGC
CTTCCTGGAGACCTCCGCGCCCCGCAACCTCCCCTTCTACGAGCGGCTCGGCTTCACCGTCACCGCCGAC
GTCGAGGTGCCCGAAGGACCGCGCACCTGGTGCATGACCCGCAAGCCCGGTGCCTGAACGCGTTAAGTCG
ACAATCAACCTCTGGATTACAAAATTTGTGAAAGATTGACTGGTATTCTTAACTATGTTGCTCCTTTTAC
GCTATGTGGATACGCTGCTTTAATGCCTTTGTATCATGCTATTGCTTCCCGTATGGCTTTCATTTTCTCC
TCCTTGTATAAATCCTGGTTGCTGTCTCTTTATGAGGAGTTGTGGCCCGTTGTCAGGCAACGTGGCGTGG
TGTGCACTGTGTTTGCTGACGCAACCCCCACTGGTTGGGGCATTGCCACCACCTGTCAGCTCCTTTCCGG
GACTTTCGCTTTCCCCCTCCCTATTGCCACGGCGGAACTCATCGCCGCCTGCCTTGCCCGCTGCTGGACA
GGGGCTCGGCTGTTGGGCACTGACAATTCCGTGGTGTTGTCGGGGAAATCATCGTCCTTTCCTTGGCTGC
TCGCCTGTGTTGCCACCTGGATTCTGCGCGGGACGTCCTTCTGCTACGTCCCTTCGGCCCTCAATCCAGC
GGACCTTCCTTCCCGCGGCCTGCTGCCGGCTCTGCGGCCTCTTCCGCGTCTTCGCCTTCGCCCTCAGACG
AGTCGGATCTCCCTTTGGGCCGCCTCCCCGCGTCGACTTTAAGACCAATGACTTACAAGGCAGCTGTAGA
TCTTAGCCACTTTTTAAAAGAAAAGGGGGGACTGGAAGGGCTAATTCACTCCCAACGAAGACAAGATCTG
CTTTTTGCTTGTACTGGGTCTCTCTGGTTAGACCAGATCTGAGCCTGGGAGCTCTCTGGCTAACTAGGGA
ACCCACTGCTTAAGCCTCAATAAAGCTTGCCTTGAGTGCTTCAAGTAGTGTGTGCCCGTCTGTTGTGTGA
CTCTGGTAACTAGAGATCCCTCAGACCCTTTTAGTCAGTGTGGAAAATCTCTAGCAGTACGTATAGTAGT
TCATGTCATCTTATTATTCAGTATTTATAACTTGCAAAGAAATGAATATCAGAGAGTGAGAGGAACTTGT
TTATTGCAGCTTATAATGGTTACAAATAAAGCAATAGCATCACAAATTTCACAAATAAAGCATTTTTTTC
ACTGCATTCTAGTTGTGGTTTGTCCAAACTCATCAATGTATCTTATCATGTCTGGCTCTAGCTATCCCGC
CCCTAACTCCGCCCATCCCGCCCCTAACTCCGCCCAGTTCCGCCCATTCTCCGCCCCATGGCTGACTAAT
TTTTTTTATTTATGCAGAGGCCGAGGCCGCCTCGGCCTCTGAGCTATTCCAGAAGTAGTGAGGAGGCTTT
TTTGGAGGCCTAGGGACGTACCCAATTCGCCCTATAGTGAGTCGTATTACGCGCGCTCACTGGCCGTCGT
TTTACAACGTCGTGACTGGGAAAACCCTGGCGTTACCCAACTTAATCGCCTTGCAGCACATCCCCCTTTC
GCCAGCTGGCGTAATAGCGAAGAGGCCCGCACCGATCGCCCTTCCCAACAGTTGCGCAGCCTGAATGGCG
AATGGG
[124 nt withheld, positions 3367-3490]
C
[91 nt withheld, positions 3492-3582]
A
[49 nt withheld, positions 3584-3632]
CCTTTGACGTTGGAGTCCACGTTCTTT
[37 nt withheld, positions 3660-3696]
ACCCTATCTCGGTCTATTCTTTTGATTTATAAGGGATTTTGCCGATTTCGGCCTATTGGTTAAAAAATGA
GCTGATTTAACAAAAATTTAACGCGAATTTTAACAAAATATTAACGCTTACAATTTAGGTGGCACTTTTC
GGGGAAATGTGCGCGGAACCCCTATTTGTTTATTTTTCTAAATACATTCAAATATGTATCCGCTCATGAG
ACAATAACCCTGATAAATGCTTCAATAATATTGAAAAAGGAAGAGTATGAGTATTCAACATTTCCGTGTC
GCCCTTATTCCCTTTTTTGCGGCATTTTGCCTTCCTGTTTTTGCTCACCCAGAAACGCTGGTGAAAGTAA
AAGATGCTGAAGATCAGTTGGGTGCACGAGTGGGTTACATCGAACTGGATCTCAACAGCGGTAAGATCCT
TGAGAGTTTTCGCCCCGAAGAACGTTTTCCAATGATGAGCACTTTTAAAGTTCTGCTATGTGGCGCGGTA
TTATCCCGTATTGACGCCGGGCAAGAGCAACTCGGTCGCCGCATACACTATTCTCAGAATGACTTGGTTG
AGTACTCACCAGTCACAGAAAAGCATCTTACGGATGGCATGACAGTAAGAGAATTATGCAGTGCTGCCAT
AACCATGAGTGATAACACTGCGGCCAACTTACTTCTGACAACGATCGGAGGACCGAAGGAGCTAACCGCT
TTTTTGCACAACATGGGGGATCATGTAACTCGCCTTGATCGTTGGGAACCGGAGCTGAATGAAGCCATAC
CAAACGACGAGCGTGACACCACGATGCCTGTAGCAATGGCAACAACGTTGCGCAAACTATTAACTGGCGA
ACTACTTACTCTAGCTTCCCGGCAACAATTAATAGACTGGATGGAGGCGGATAAAGTTGCAGGACCACTT
CTGCGCTCGGCCCTTCCGGCTGGCTGGTTTATTGCTGATAAATCTGGAGCCGGTGAGCGTGGGTCTCGCG
GTATCATTGCAGCACTGGGGCCAGATGGTAAGCCCTCCCGTATCGTAGTTATCTACACGACGGGGAGTCA
GGCAACTATGGATGAACGAAATAGACAGATCGCTGAGATAGGTGCCTCACTGATTAAGCATTGGTAACTG
TCAGACCAAGTTTACTCATATATACTTTAGATTGATTTAAAACTTCATTTTTAATTTAAAAGGATCTAGG
TGAAGATCCTTTTTGATAATCTCATGACCAAAATCCCTTAACGTGAGTTTTCGTTCCACTGAGCGTCAGA
CCCCGTAGAAAAGATCAAAGGATCTTCTTGAGATCCTTTTTTTCTGCGCGTAATCTGCTGCTTGCAAACA
AAAAAACCACCGCTACCAGCGGTGGTTTGTTTGCCGGATCAAGAGCTACCAACTCTTTTTCCGAAGGTAA
CTGGCTTCAGCAGAGCGCAGATACCAAATACTGTTCTTCTAGTGTAGCCGTAGTTAGGCCACCACTTCAA
GAACTCTGTAGCACCGCCTACATACCTCGCTCTGCTAATCCTGTTACCAGTGGCTGCTGCCAGTGGCGAT
AAGTCGTGTCTTACCGGGTTGGACTCAAGACGATAGTTACCGGATAAGGCGCAGCGGTCGGGCTGAACGG
GGGGTTCGTGCACACAGCCCAGCTTGGAGCGAACGACCTACACCGAACTGAGATACCTACAGCGTGAGCT
ATGAGAAAGCGCCACGCTTCCCGAAGGGAGAAAGGCGGACAGGTATCCGGTAAGCGGCAGGGTCGGAACA
GGAGAGCGCACGAGGGAGCTTCCAGGGGGAAACGCCTGGTATCTTTATAGTCCTGTCGGGTTTCGCCACC
TCTGACTTGAGCGTCGATTTTTGTGATGCTCGTCAGGGGGGCGGAGCCTATGGAAAAACGCCAGCAACGC
GGCCTTTTTACGGTTCCTGGCCTTTTGCTGGCCTTTTGCTCACATGTTCTTTCCTGCGTTATCCCCTGAT
TCTGTGGATAACCGTATTACCGCCTTTGAGTGAGCTGATACCGCTCGCCGCAGCCGAACGACCGAGCGCA
GCGAGTCAGTGAGCGAGGAAGCGGAAGAGCGCCCAATACGCAAACCGCCTCTCCCCGCGCGTTGGCCGAT
TCATTAATGCAGCTGGCACGACAGGTTTCCCGACTGGAAAGCGGGCAGTGAGCGCAACGCAATTAATGTG
AGTTAGCTCACTCATTAGGCACCCCAGGCTTTACACTTTATGCTTCCGGCTCGTATGTTGTGTGGAATTG
TGAGCGGATAACAATTTCACACAGGAAACAGCTATGACCATGATTACGCCAAGCGCGCAATTAACCCTCA
CTAAAGGGAACAAAAGCTGGAGCTGCAAGCTTAATGTAGTCTTATGCAATACTCTTGTAGTCTTGCAACA
TGGTAACGATGAGTTAGCAACATGCCTTACAAGGAGAGAAAAAGCACCGTGCATGCCGATTGGTGGAAGT
AAGGTGGTACGATCGTGCCTTATTAGGAAGGCAACAGACGGGTCTGACATGGATTGGACGAACCACTGAA
TTGCCGCATTGCAGAGATATTGTATTTAAGTGCCTAGCTCGATACATAAACGGGTCTCTCTGGTTAGACC
AGATCTGAGCCTGGGAGCTCTCTGGCTAACTAGGGAACCCACTGCTTAAGCCTCAATAAAGCTTGCCTTG
AGTGCTTCAAGTAGTGTGTGCCCGTCTGTTGTGTGACTCTGGTAACTAGAGATCCCTCAGACCCTTTTAG
TCAGTGTGGAAAATCTCTAGCAGTGGCGCCCGAACAGGGACTTGAAAGCGAAAGGGAAACCAGAGGAGCT
CTCTCGACGCAGGACTCGGCTTGCTGAAGCGCGCACGGCAAGAGGCGAGGGGCGGCGACTGGTGAGTACG
CCAAAAATTTTGACTAGCGGAGGCTAGAAGGAGAGAGATGGGTGCGAGAGCGTCAGTATTAAGCGGGGGA
GAATTAGATCGCGATGGGAAAAAATTCGGTTAAGGCCAGGGGGAAAGAAAAAATATAAATTAAAACATAT
AGTATGGGCAAGCAGGGAGCTAGAACGATTCGCAGTTAATCCTGGCCTGTTAGAAACATCAGAAGGCTGT
AGACAAATACTGGGACAGCTACAACCATCCCTTCAGACAGGATCAGAAGAACTTAGATCATTATATAATA
CAGTAGCAACCCTCTATTGTGTGCATCAAAGGATAGAGATAAAAGACACCAAGGAAGCTTTAGACAAGAT
AGAGGAAGAGCAAAACAAAAGTAAGACCACCGCACAGCAAGCGGCCGCTGATCTTCAGACCTGGAGGAGG
AGATATGAGGGACAATTGGAGAAGTGAATTATATAAATATAAAGTAGTAAAAATTGAACCATTAGGAGTA
GCACCCACCAAGGCAAAGAGAAGAGTGGTGCAGAGAGAAAAAAGAGCAGTGGGAATAGGAGCTTTGTTCC
TTGGGTTCTTGGGAGCAGCAGGAAGCACTATGGGCGCAGCGTCAATGACGCTGACGGTACAGGCCAGACA
ATTATTGTCTGGTATAGTGCAGCAGCAGAACAATTTGCTGAGGGCTATTGAGGCGCAACAGCATCTGTTG
CAACTCACAGTCTGGGGCATCAAGCAGCTCCAGGCAAGAATCCTGGCTGTGGAAAGATACCTAAAGGATC
AACAGCTCCTGGGGATTTGGGGTTGCTCTGGAAAACTCATTTGCACCACTGCTGTGCCTTGGAATGCTAG
TTGGAGTAATAAATCTCTGGAACAGATTTGGAATCACACGACCTGGATGGAGTGGGACAGAGAAATTAAC
AATTACACAAGCTTAATACACTCCTTAATTGAAGAATCGCAAAACCAGCAAGAAAAGAATGAACAAGAAT
TATTGGAATTAGATAAATGGGCAAGTTTGTGGAATTGGTTTAACATAACAAATTGGCTGTGGTATATAAA
ATTATTCATAATGATAGTAGGAGGCTTGGTAGGTTTAAGAATAGTTTTTGCTGTACTTTCTATAGTGAAT
AGAGTTAGGCAGGGATATTCACCATTATCGTTTCAGACCCACCTCCCAACCCCGAGGGGACCCAGAGAGG
GCCTATTTCCCATGATTCCTTCATATTTGCATATACGATACAAGGCTGTTAGAGAGATAATTAGAATTAA
TTTGACTGTAAACACAAAGATATTAGTACAAAATACGTGACGTAGAAAGTAATAATTTCTTGGGTAGTTT
GCAGTTTTAAAATTATGTTTTAAAATGGACTATCATATGCTTACCGTAACTTGAAAGTATTTCGATTTCT
TGGCTTTATATATCTTGTGGAAAGGACGAAACACCGTTGTTGCTAGTAGAACAACGGTTTTAGAGCTAGA
AATAGCAAGTTAAAATAAGGCTAGTCCGTTATCAACTTGAAAAAGTGGCACCGAGTCGGTGCTTTTTTAA
GCTTGGCGTAACTAGATCTTGAGACAAATGGCAGTATTCATCCACAATTTTAAAAGAAAAGGGGGGATTG
GGGGGTACAGTGCAGGGGAAAGAATAGTAGACATAATAGCAACAGACATACAAACTAAAGAATTACAAAA
ACAAATTACAAAAATTCAAAATTTTCGGGTTTATTACAGGGACAGCAGAGATCCACTTTGGCGCCGGCTC
GAGGGGG
Features (pLannotate 1.2.2; 29 found; start..end, strand, type, name):
     14..80      +  CDS            small t antigen (fragment): SV40 (simian virus 40) small t antigen
    106..317     +  promoter       EF-1α core promoter: core promoter for human elongation factor EF-1α
    318..1256    +  intron         EF-1α intron A: intron upstream of the start codon of human EF-1α
   1278..1877    +  CDS            PuroR (fragment): puromycin N-acetyltransferase; pac from Streptomyces; confers resistance to puromycin
   1893..2481    +  misc_feature   WPRE: woodchuck hepatitis virus posttranscriptional regulatory element
   2532..2551    +  misc_feature   cPPT/CTS (fragment): central polypurine tract and central termination sequence of HIV-1
   2553..2786    +  LTR            3' LTR (ΔU3): self-inactivating 3' long terminal repeat (LTR) from HIV-1
   2864..2985    +  polyA_signal   SV40 poly(A) signal: SV40 polyadenylation signal
   3025..3160    +  rep_origin     SV40 ori: SV40 origin of replication
   3181..3199    -  promoter       T7 promoter: promoter for bacteriophage T7 RNA polymerase
   3207..3362    +  CDS            lacZα (fragment): LacZα fragment of β-galactosidase; lacZ fragment
   3367..3795    +  rep_origin     f1 ori (sequence partly withheld): f1 bacteriophage origin of replication; arrow indicates direction of (+) strand synthesis
   3848..3952    +  promoter       AmpR promoter: bla
   3953..4813    +  CDS            AmpR: β-lactamase; bla; confers resistance to ampicillin, carbenicillin, and related antibiotics
   4984..5572    +  rep_origin     ori: high-copy-number ColE1/pMB1/pBR322/pUC origin of replication
   5755..5847    +  CDS            lacI (fragment): lac repressor; lacI; The lac repressor binds to the lac operator to inhibit transcription in E. coli. This inhibition can be relieved by adding lactose or isopropyl-β-D-thiogalactopyranoside (IPTG).
   5860..5881    +  protein_bind   CAP binding site: CAP binding activates transcription in the presence of cAMP. E. coli catabolite activator protein
   5896..5926    +  promoter       lac promoter: promoter for the E. coli lac operon
   5934..5950    +  protein_bind   lac operator: The lac repressor binds to the lac operator to inhibit transcription in E. coli. This inhibition can be relieved by adding lactose or isopropyl-β-D-thiogalactopyranoside (IPTG). lac repressor encoded by lacI
   5995..6013    +  promoter       T3 promoter: promoter for bacteriophage T3 RNA polymerase
   6041..6267    +  promoter       RSV promoter: Rous sarcoma virus enhancer/promoter
   6268..6448    +  LTR            5' LTR (truncated): truncated 5' long terminal repeat (LTR) from HIV-1
   6495..6620    +  misc_feature   HIV-1 Ψ: packaging signal of human immunodeficiency virus type 1
   6604..6967    +  CDS            HIV-1 gag (fragment): gag protein from human immunodeficiency virus 1; gag
   7113..7346    +  misc_feature   RRE: The Rev response element (RRE) of HIV-1 allows for Rev-dependent mRNA export from the nucleus to the cytoplasm.
   7723..7749    +  CDS            Rev (fragment): human immunodeficiency virus 1 (HIV-1) Rev protein; rev; enhances nuclear export of unspliced and incompletely spliced viral mRNAs
   7753..7993    +  promoter       U6 promoter: RNA polymerase III promoter for human U6 snRNA
   8023..8098    +  misc_RNA       gRNA scaffold: guide RNA scaffold for the Streptococcus pyogenes CRISPR/Cas9 system
   8154..8271    +  misc_feature   cPPT/CTS: central polypurine tract and central termination sequence of HIV-1
