[The description below was written by a language model from this plasmid's Addgene catalogue record and pLannotate feature annotations shown in this document.]
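Description:
PKN2 gRNA (BRDN0001149537) is a third-generation lentiviral CRISPR guide plasmid built on the lentiGuide-Puro backbone and designed to knock out human PKN2, a protein kinase also known as PRK2. It is propagated in E. coli as a high-copy plasmid through a ColE1/pUC-type origin with ampicillin selection (AmpR). The backbone also carries an f1 origin, an SV40 origin and poly(A) signal, and remnants of lac and T7/T3 cloning-vector sequence.

The viral genome is transcribed from an RSV promoter fused to a truncated HIV-1 5' LTR, which makes packaging Tat-independent. It contains the Ψ packaging signal with a partial gag sequence, the Rev response element for nuclear export of the full-length RNA, a cPPT/CTS element that aids nuclear import, and a self-inactivating ΔU3 3' LTR. Two expression units lie between the LTRs. A human U6 RNA polymerase III promoter drives the PKN2-targeting spacer joined to the Streptococcus pyogenes Cas9 guide scaffold. An EF-1α core promoter with its intron A drives puromycin N-acetyltransferase, followed by a WPRE that enhances transcript expression, so transduced mammalian cells can be selected with puromycin.

The plasmid does not encode Cas9, so it is meant to be used with a separate Cas9 lentivector or in cells that already express the nuclease. It is an individual clone from a human kinome guide collection linked to work on optimised sgRNA design. The depositors note that the guide was designed against a GenBank reference sequence that has since been withdrawn.
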