Addgene plasmid #77927: PKN2 gRNA (BRDN0001149537)
Purpose: 3rd generation lentiviral gRNA plasmid targeting human PKN2
Depositing lab: John Doench & David Root. Depositing organization: Broad Institute. Publication: Optimized sgRNA design to maximize activity and minimize off-target effects of CRISPR-Cas9. Doench JG, Fusi N, Sullender M, Hegde M, Vaimberg EW, Donovan KF, Smith I, Tothova Z, Wilen C, Orchard R, Virgin HW, Listgarten J, Root DE. Nat Biotechnol. 2016 Jan 18. doi: 10.1038/nbt.3437. PubMed 26780180.
Backbone
  Vector backbone: lentiGuide-Puro
  Backbone manufacturer: Zhang Lab (Addgene plasmid # 52963)
  Vector type: Mammalian Expression, Lentiviral, CRISPR
  Selectable markers: Puromycin
Growth in bacteria
  Bacterial resistance: Ampicillin, 100 μg/mL
  Growth temperature: 37°C
  Growth strain: DH5alpha
  Copy number: High Copy
Gene/Insert
  Gene/Insert name: PKN2 (alt name: PKN2)
  gRNA/shRNA sequence: TTGTTGCTAGTAGAACAACG
  Species: H. sapiens (human)
  Entrez Gene: PKN2 (a.k.a. PAK2, PRK2, Pak-2, PRKCL2, PRO2042, MGC71074, MGC150606)
  Promoter: hU6
  Cloning method: Unknown
  Sequencing primers: 5′ U6-F; 3′ pS2-R
Terms and licenses: Academic/Nonprofit Terms; Industry Terms: Not Available to Industry
Depositor comments: The gRNA was designed to target a Genbank reference sequence which has since been removed from the database. Note that this plasmid does NOT contain Cas9. It should be used in conjunction with lentiCas9-Blast (Addgene #52962) or otherwise with cell lines already expressing Cas9. Browse the full kinome gRNA library at http://www.addgene.org/pooled-library/broadgpp-human-kinome/ or visit http://www.broadinstitute.org/rnai/public/ for detailed protocols and information.
How to cite: PKN2 gRNA (BRDN0001149537) was a gift from John Doench & David Root (Addgene plasmid # 77927 ; http://n2t.net/addgene:77927 ; RRID:Addgene_77927)
