>Addgene plasmid #77927 | PKN2 gRNA (BRDN0001149537) | depositor partial sequence | sequence record 145387 | Target Sequence
TTGTTGCTAGTAGAACAACG
