>Addgene plasmid #77927 | PKN2 gRNA (BRDN0001149537) | addgene partial sequence | sequence record 188667 | hU6-F
AAAATACGTGACGTAGAAAGTAATAATTTCTTGGGTAGTTTGCAGTTTTAAAATTATGTTTTAAAATGGA
CTATCATATGCTTACCGTAACTTGAAAGTATTTCGATTTCTTGGCTTTATATATCTTGTGGAAAGGACGA
AACACCGTTGTTGCTAGTAGAACAACGGTTTTAGAGCTAGAAATAGCAAGTTAAAATAAGGCTAGTCCGT
TATCAACTTGAAAAAGTGGCACCGAGTCGGTGCTTTTTTAAGCTTGGCGTAACTAGATCTTGAGACAAAT
GGCAGTATTCATCCACAATTTTAAAAGAAAAGGGGGGATTGGGGGGTACAGTGCAGGGGAAAGAATAGTA
GACATAATAGCAACAGACATACAAACTAAAGAATTACAAAAACAAATTACAAAAATTCAAAATTTTCGGG
TTTATTACAGGGACAGCAGAGATCCACTTTGGCGCCGGCTCGAGGGGGCCCGGGTGCAAAGATGGATAAA
GTTTTAAACAGAGAGGAATCTTTGCAGCTAATGGACCTTCTAGGTCTTGAAAGGAGTGGGAATTGGCTCC
GGTGCCCGTC
